Addgene plasmid #20315: pTC-0X1L
Depositing lab: Dirk Schnappinger. Depositing organization: Cornell University. Publication: Improved tetracycline repressors for gene silencing in mycobacteria. Klotzsche M, Ehrt S, Schnappinger D. Nucleic Acids Res. 2009 Apr;37(6):1778-88. doi: 10.1093/nar/gkp015. Epub 2009 Jan 27. PubMed 19174563.
Backbone
  Vector backbone: pTC-mcs
  Backbone size w/o insert (bp): 4103
  Vector type: Bacterial Expression
Growth in bacteria
  Bacterial resistance: Kanamycin, 50 μg/mL
  Growth temperature: 37°C
  Growth strain: DH5alpha
  Copy number: Low Copy
Gene/Insert
  Gene/Insert name: Pmyc1tetO-lacZ
  Species: E. coli
  Insert size (bp): 3842
  Entrez Gene: lacZ (a.k.a. ECIAI39_0334)
  Cloning method: Restriction Enzyme; 5′ cloning site PacI (not destroyed); 3′ cloning site NotI (not destroyed)
  Sequencing primers: 5′ NA; 3′ NA
Terms and licenses: Academic/Nonprofit Terms; Industry Terms: Not Available to Industry
How to cite: pTC-0X1L was a gift from Dirk Schnappinger (Addgene plasmid # 20315 ; http://n2t.net/addgene:20315 ; RRID:Addgene_20315)
