[The description below was written by a language model from this plasmid's Addgene catalogue record and pLannotate feature annotations shown in this document.]
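Description:
pTC-0X1L is a bacterial reporter plasmid built on the pTC-mcs backbone, carrying a tetracycline-regulated lacZ cassette intended for use in mycobacteria. It is propagated in E. coli through a ColE1/pMB1-type origin and selected with kanamycin via the aph(3')-Ia gene (KanR), which sits beside a remnant of Tn903 sequence. The catalogue lists the plasmid as low copy, whereas the automated annotation labels the origin as a high-copy type; the record does not resolve this difference. The feature table also identifies the integrase gene of mycobacteriophage L5, flanked by fragments of neighbouring phage genes. This indicates an integrating vector: L5 integrase catalyses site-specific recombination into the mycobacterial chromosome, giving stable single-copy insertion rather than episomal maintenance. No mycobacterial plasmid origin is annotated.

The insert of about 3.8 kb, Pmyc1tetO-lacZ, was cloned between PacI and NotI sites, both retained. It places the E. coli lacZ coding sequence, encoding β-galactosidase, under a mycobacterial promoter containing tet operators. The two short hits labelled "tight TRE promoter" upstream of lacZ most likely reflect these tetO sites rather than a mammalian Tet-responsive promoter. A lacY fragment and an SV40 poly(A) segment follow lacZ and appear to be carry-over from the source of the reporter, with no evident role in bacteria. An rrnB T1 terminator lies upstream of the cassette, presumably insulating it from read-through transcription. No tet repressor gene is annotated, so TetR would presumably be supplied separately. In line with the associated study on improved tetracycline repressors for mycobacterial gene silencing, β-galactosidase activity from this construct serves as a quantitative readout of repression and induction at the tetO promoter.
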