Features (pLannotate 1.2.2; 13 found; start..end, strand, type, name):
     37..83      -  terminator     rrnB T1 terminator: transcription terminator T1 from the E. coli rrnB gene
    326..430     +  CDS            Y4104_STRCO (fragment): Protein inferred from homology: Swiss-Prot protein existence level 3. From Streptomyces coelicolor (strain ATCC BAA-471 / A3(2) / M145).
    488..507     +  promoter       tight TRE promoter (fragment): Tet-responsive promoter PTight, consisting of seven tet operator sequences followed by the minimal CMV promoter
    514..531     +  promoter       tight TRE promoter (fragment): Tet-responsive promoter PTight, consisting of seven tet operator sequences followed by the minimal CMV promoter
    663..3710    +  CDS            lacZ: β-galactosidase; lacZ
   3762..3974    +  CDS            lacY (fragment): LACY_ECOLI - Experimental evidence at protein level: Swiss-Prot protein existence level 1. Responsible for transport of beta-galactosides into the cell, with the concomitant import of a proton (symport system). Can transport lactose, melibiose, lactulose or the analog methyl-1-thio-beta,D- galactopyranoside (TMG), but not sucrose or fructose (PubMed:1848449, PubMed:18177889, PubMed:22106930). The substrate specificity is directed toward the galactopyranosyl moiety of the substrate (PubMed:22106930). From Escherichia coli (strain K12).
   3974..4108    +  polyA_signal   SV40 poly(A) signal: SV40 polyadenylation signal
   4304..4892    -  rep_origin     ori: high-copy-number ColE1/pMB1/pBR322/pUC origin of replication
   4940..5083    -  CDS            TRA2_ECOLX (fragment): Protein predicted: Swiss-Prot protein existence level 4. Required for transposition of transposon Tn903. From Escherichia coli.
   5224..6039    -  CDS            KanR: aminoglycoside phosphotransferase; aph(3')-Ia; confers resistance to kanamycin in bacteria or G418 (Geneticin®) in eukaryotes
   6157..6261    +  CDS            32 (fragment): VG32_BPML5 - Protein predicted: Swiss-Prot protein existence level 4. From Mycobacterium phage L5 (Mycobacteriophage L5).
   6323..7435    -  CDS            33: VINT_BPML5 - Also known as int. Protein inferred from homology: Swiss-Prot protein existence level 3. Integrase is necessary for integration of the phage into the host genome by site-specific recombination. From Mycobacterium phage L5 (Mycobacteriophage L5).
   7848..4       +  CDS            34.1 (fragment) (across the origin): VG341_BPMD2 - Protein predicted: Swiss-Prot protein existence level 4. Putative excisionase. From Mycobacterium phage D29 (Mycobacteriophage D29).
>Addgene plasmid #20315 | pTC-0X1L | depositor full sequence | sequence record 9550 | Author sequence
TGATCACCGCGGCCATGATGGCCGGACAAACAACAGATAAAACGAAAGGCCCAGTCTTTCGACTGAGCCT
TTCGTTTTATTTGATGCCTGGCAGTCGATCGTACGCTAGTTAACTACGTCGACATCGATTTAATTAATAT
GCATCAATTGATTTAAATACTAGTGTTAACTATTTAATTGGGGACCCTAGAGGTCCCCTTTTTTATTTTA
AAAATTTTTTCNAAGGGGACCTCTAGGGTCCCCAGCTGGCTAGCGAGTCATGAGGTNACCATGGTGGCCA
TCTAGACATCATCGGTACCAGGCCTAGATCTACTAGAAATATTGGATCGTCGGCACCGTCACGGCCGTGG
GAGGCGGCACGATCCGCGACGTGATGATCGGCCGCATCCCCACGGTGCTGCGCAGTGAGCTCTACGCCAT
CCCGGCGTTGATCTGTGCGTTCGCACGCACAGGCCCGGTGTGAGAAGGGTCTCTGACGAGCGGGAGAACT
CCCTATCAGTGATAGAGTTTGTCCTCCCTATCAGTGATAGATAGGCTCTGGGAGTACCCGTGTGTACGAC
CAGCACGGCATACATCATTTCGACGCCGAGAGATTCGCCGCCCGAAATGAGCACGATCCGCTCGAGGCAT
GCGAAGGAGATATACATATGGAGATCGATCCCGTCGTTTTACAACGTCGTGACTGGGAAAACCCTGGCGT
TACCCAACTTAATCGCCTTGCAGCACATCCCCCTTTCGCCAGCTGGCGTAATAGCGAAGAGGCCCGCACC
GATCGCCCTTCCCAACAGTTGCGCAGCCTGAATGGCGAATGGCGCTTTGCCTGGTTTCCGGCACCAGAAG
CGGTGCCGGAAAGCTGGCTGGAGTGCGATCTTCCTGAGGCCGATACTGTCGTCGTCCCCTCAAACTGGCA
GATGCACGGTTACGATGCGCCCATCTACACCAACGTAACCTATCCCATTACGGTCAATCCGCCGTTTGTT
CCCACGGAGAATCCGACGGGTTGTTACTCGCTCACATTTAATGTTGATGAAAGCTGGCTACAGGAAGGCC
AGACGCGAATTATTTTTGATGGCGTTAACTCGGCGTTTCATCTGTGGTGCAACGGGCGCTGGGTCGGTTA
CGGCCAGGACAGTCGTTTGCCGTCTGAATTTGACCTGAGCGCATTTTTACGCGCCGGAGAAAACCGCCTC
GCGGTGATGGTGCTGCGTTGGAGTGACGGCAGTTATCTGGAAGATCAGGATATGTGGCGGATGAGCGGCA
TTTTCCGTGACGTCTCGTTGCTGCATAAACCGACTACACAAATCAGCGATTTCCATGTTGCCACTCGCTT
TAATGATGATTTCAGCCGCGCTGTACTGGAGGCTGAAGTTCAGATGTGCGGCGAGTTGCGTGACTACCTA
CGGGTAACAGTTTCTTTATGGCAGGGTGAAACGCAGGTCGCCAGCGGCACCGCGCCTTTCGGCGGTGAAA
TTATCGATGAGCGTGGTGGTTATGCCGATCGCGTCACACTACGTCTGAACGTCGAAAACCCGAAACTGTG
GAGCGCCGAAATCCCGAATCTCTATCGTGCGGTGGTTGAACTGCACACCGCCGACGGCACGCTGATTGAA
GCAGAAGCCTGCGATGTCGGTTTCCGCGAGGTGCGGATTGAAAATGGTCTGCTGCTGCTGAACGGCAAGC
CGTTGCTGATTCGAGGCGTTAACCGTCACGAGCATCATCCTCTGCATGGTCAGGTCATGGATGAGCAGAC
GATGGTGCAGGATATCCTGCTGATGAAGCAGAACAACTTTAACGCCGTGCGCTGTTCGCATTATCCGAAC
CATCCGCTGTGGTACACGCTGTGCGACCGCTACGGCCTGTATGTGGTGGATGAAGCCAATATTGAAACCC
ACGGCATGGTGCCAATGAATCGTCTGACCGATGATCCGCGCTGGCTACCGGCGATGAGCGAACGCGTAAC
GCGAATGGTGCAGCGCGATCGTAATCACCCGAGTGTGATCATCTGGTCGCTGGGGAATGAATCAGGCCAC
GGCGCTAATCACGACGCGCTGTATCGCTGGATCAAATCTGTCGATCCTTCCCGCCCGGTGCAGTATGAAG
GCGGCGGAGCCGACACCACGGCCACCGATATTATTTGCCCGATGTACGCGCGCGTGGATGAAGACCAGCC
CTTCCCGGCTGTGCCGAAATGGTCCATCAAAAAATGGCTTTCGCTACCTGGAGAGACGCGCCCGCTGATC
CTTTGCGAATACGCCCACGCGATGGGTAACAGTCTTGGCGGTTTCGCTAAATACTGGCAGGCGTTTCGTC
AGTATCCCCGTTTACAGGGCGGCTTCGTCTGGGACTGGGTGGATCAGTCGCTGATTAAATATGATGAAAA
CGGCAACCCGTGGTCGGCTTACGGCGGTGATTTTGGCGATACGCCGAACGATCGCCAGTTCTGTATGAAC
GGTCTGGTCTTTGCCGACCGCACGCCGCATCCAGCGCTGACGGAAGCAAAACACCAGCAGCAGTTTTTCC
AGTTCCGTTTATCCGGGCAAACCATCGAAGTGACCAGCGAATACCTGTTCCGTCATAGCGATAACGAGCT
CCTGCACTGGATGGTGGCGCTGGATGGTAAGCCGCTGGCAAGCGGTGAAGTGCCTCTGGATGTCGCTCCA
CAAGGTAAACAGTTGATTGAACTGCCTGAACTACCGCAGCCGGAGAGCGCCGGGCAACTCTGGCTCACAG
TACGCGTAGTGCAACCGAACGCGACCGCATGGTCAGAAGCCGGGCACATCAGCGCCTGGCAGCAGTGGCG
TCTGGCGGAAAACCTCAGTGTGACGCTCCCCGCCGCGTCCCACGCCATCCCGCATCTGACCACCAGCGAA
ATGGATTTTTGCATCGAGCTGGGTAATAAGCGTTGGCAATTTAACCGCCAGTCAGGCTTTCTTTCACAGA
TGTGGATTGGCGATAAAAAACAACTGCTGACGCCGCTGCGCGATCAGTTCACCCGTGCACCGCTGGATAA
CGACATTGGCGTAAGTGAAGCGACCCGCATTGACCCTAACGCCTGGGTCGAACGCTGGAAGGCGGCGGGC
CATTACCAGGCCGAAGCAGCGTTGTTGCAGTGCACGGCAGATACACTTGCTGATGCGGTGCTGATTACGA
CCGCTCACGCGTGGCAGCATCAGGGGAAAACCTTATTTATCAGCCGGAAAACCTACCGGATTGATGGTAG
TGGTCAAATGGCGATTACCGTTGATGTTGAAGTGGCGAGCGATACACCGCATCCGGCGCGGATTGGCCTG
AACTGCCAGCTGGCGCAGGTAGCAGAGCGGGTAAACTGGCTCGGATTAGGGCCGCAAGAAAACTATCCCG
ACCGCCTTACTGCCGCCTGTTTTGACCGCTGGGATCTGCCATTGTCAGACATGTATACCCCGTACGTCTT
CCCGAGCGAAAACGGTCTGCGCTGCGGGACGCGCGAATTGAATTATGGCCCACACCAGTGGCGCGGCGAC
TTCCAGTTCAACATCAGCCGCTACAGTCAACAGCAACTGATGGAAACCAGCCATCGCCATCTGCTGCACG
CGGAAGAAGGCACATGGCTGAATATCGACGGTTTCCATATGGGGATTGGTGGCGACGACTCCTGGAGCCC
GTCAGTATCGGCGGAATTCCAGCTGAGCGCCGGTCGCTACCATTACCAGTTGGTCTGGTGTCAAAAATAA
TAATAACCGGGCAGGCCATGTCTGCCCGTATTTCGCGTAAGGAAATCCATTATGTACTATTTAAAAAACA
CAAACTTTTGGATGTTCGGTTTATTCTTTTTCTTTTACTTTTTTATCATGGGAGCCTACTTCCCGTTTTT
CCCGATTTGGCTACATGACATCAACCATATCAGCAAAAGTGATACGGGTATTATTTTTGCCGCTATTTCT
CTGTTCTCGCTATTATTCCAACCGCTGTTTGGTCTGCTTTCTGACAAACTCGGAACTTGTTTATTGCAGC
TTATAATGGTTACAAATAAAGCAATAGCATCACAAATTTCACAAATAAAGCATTTTTTTCACTGCATTCT
AGTTGTGGTTTGTCCAAACTCATCAATGTATCTTATCATGTCTGGATCCTCTAGAGTCGACCTGCAGGTT
TAAACGCGGCCGCACGCGTTGCGCTCGGTCGTTCGGCTGCGGCGAGCGGTATCAGCTCACTCAAAGGCGG
TAATACGGTTATCCACAGAATCAGGGGATAACGCAGGAAAGAACATGTGAGCAAAAGGCCAGCAAAAGGC
CAGGAACCGTAAAAAGGCCGCGTTGCTGGCGTTTTTCCATAGGCTCCGCCCCCCTGACGAGCATCACAAA
AATCGACGCTCAAGTCAGAGGTGGCGAAACCCGACAGGACTATAAAGATACCAGGCGTTTCCCCCTGGAA
GCTCCCTCGTGCGCTCTCCTGTTCCGACCCTGCCGCTTACCGGATACCTGTCCGCCTTTCTCCCTTCGGG
AAGCGTGGCGCTTTCTCAATGCTCACGCTGTAGGTATCTCAGTTCGGTGTAGGTCGTTCGCTCCAAGCTG
GGCTGTGTGCACGAACCCCCCGTTCAGCCCGACCGCTGCGCCTTATCCGGTAACTATCGTCTTGAGTCCA
ACCCGGTAAGACACGACTTATCGCCACTGGCAGCAGCCACTGGTAACAGGATTAGCAGAGCGAGGTATGT
AGGCGGTGCTACAGAGTTCTTGAAGTGGTGGCCTAACTACGGCTACACTAGAAGGACAGTATTTGGTATC
TGCGCTCTGCTGAAGCCAGTTACCTTCGGAAAAAGAGTTGGTAGCTCTTGATCCGGCAAACAAACCACCG
CTGGTAGCGGTGGTTTTTTTGTTTGCAAGCAGCAGATTACGCGCAGAAAAAAAGGATCTCAAGAAGATCC
TTTGATCTTTTCTACGGGGTCTGACGCTCAGTGGAACTAGTGAGGTCTGCCTCGTGAAGAAGGTGTTGCT
GACTCATACCAGGCCTGAATCGCCCCATCATCCAGCCAGAAAGTGAGGGAGCCACGGTTGATGAGAGCTT
TGTTGTAGGTGGACCAGTTGGTGATTTTGAACTTTTGCTTTGCCACGGAACGGTCTGCGTTGTCGGGAAG
ATGCGTGATCTGATCCTTCAACTCAGCAAAAGTTCGATTTATTCAACAAAGCCGCCGTCCCGTCAAGTCA
GCGTAATGCTCTGCCAGTGTTACAACCAATTAACCAATTCTGATTAGAAAAACTCATCGAGCATCAAATG
AAACTGCAATTTATTCATATCAGGATTATCAATACCATATTTTTGAAAAAGCCGTTTCTGTAATGAAGGA
GAAAACTCACCGAGGCAGTTCCATAGGATGGCAAGATCCTGGTATCGGTCTGCGATTCCGACTCGTCCAA
CATCAATACAACCTATTAATTTCCCCTCGTCAAAAATAAGGTTATCAAGTGAGAAATCACCATGAGTGAC
GACTGAATCCGGTGAGAATGGCAAAAGATTATGCATTTCTTTCCAGACTTGTTCAACAGGCCAGCCATTA
CGCTCGTCATCAAAATCACTCGCATCAACCAAACCGTTATTCATTCGTGATTGCGCCTGAGCGAGACGAA
ATACGCGATCGCTGTTAAAAGGACAATTACAAACAGGAATCGAATGCAACCGGCGCAGGAACACTGCCAG
CGCATCAACAATATTTTCACCTGAATCAGGATATTCTTCTAATACCTGGAATGCTGTTTTCCCGGGGATC
GCAGTGGTGAGTAACCATGCATCATCAGGAGTACGGATAAAATGCTTGATGGTCGGAAGAGGCATAAATT
CCGTCAGCCAGTTTAGTCTGACCATCTCATCTGTAACATCATTGGCAACGCTACCTTTGCCATGTTTCAG
AAACAACTCTGGCGCATGGGGCTTCCCATACAAGCGATAGATTGTCGCACCTGATTGCCCGACATTATCG
CGAGCCCATTTATACCCATATAAATCAGCATCCATGTTGGAATTTAATCGCGGCCTCGAGCAAGACGTTT
CCCGTTGAATATGGCTCATAACACCCCTTGTATTACTGTTTATGTAAGCAGACAGTTTTATTGTTCATGA
TGATATATTTTTATCTTGTGCAATGTAACATCAGAGATTTTGAGACACAACGTCGCTTTGTTGCTAGCTG
GCGGGAACGGCAATGCTCCTGGCGGCGGCGGGGCTGGTGCCCAGGTCTCCGCACAGAGCGGCGGTGCTGG
CGCTCGCGGCCAGGCGTGGTTCTTCGCGTACTGACAAGAAACCCCCCTCTTTAGGACTCAGTGTCCTTGG
GAGGGGGGCTTTTTGCGTTTCAGGAGGTCTTGGCCAGCTTGGACATCGCCTCAGCGATAGCCTCGTCGCG
GGCCTCAGACGCCATCTGGTACTTCATCGCCATCCTAGGAGTCGTGTGACCGAGACGGGCCATCAGCTCC
TTGGTCGTCGCACCTGCCTGAGCGGCGAACGTAGCGCCGACAGCGCGGAGGTCGTGGATGCGGAGTTCCG
GCCGACCGATCTTGGCGTAGCCACGCTTCAGCGACTTGGTGAACGCGGACTTCGACAGCCGGTTGCCCTG
CGTCGTGGTCACCAGGAATGCCTCGGGGCCCTTGTTCATCTTCGTACGGTCCTTCATGTGCGCTCGGATC
ATCTCCGCGACGTGAGGCGGAACCGTCACAGGACGCTTCGACCGGACGGTCTTGGCGTTGCCAACGACGA
TCTTGTTCCCCACGCGGGAAGCGCCACGGCGCACCCGGAGCTTCATCGTCATGCCGTCGTCCACGATGTC
CTTGCGGCGAAGCTCGATCAGCTCTCCGAACCGGAGGCTCGTCCACGCCAGGATGTATGCCGCGATCCGG
TAGTGCTCGAAGATCTCAGCGGCGACGATGTCCAGCTCCTCAGGCGTCAGCGCCTCTACGTCGCGCTCAT
CGGCTGCCTTCTGCTCGATCCGGCACGGGTTCTCTGCGATCAGCTTGTCCTCGACCGCTGTGTTCATCAC
CGCCCGGAGGACGTTGTAGGCATGCCGGCGGGCAGTCGGGTGCTTCCTACCCATCCCGGCCCACCACGCA
CGCACCAGAGCTGGCGTCATCTCTGTGACCGCCACTTCACCTAGCACCGGGTAGATGCGGCGCTCCGCGT
GCCCGCTGTACAGATCCCTGGTGCCGTCTGCGAGGTCGCGCTCCACGAGCCACTTCCGGGTGTACTCCTC
CAGCGTGATGGCGCTGGCGGCTGCCTTCTTCGCCCGGTCCTGTGGAGGGGTCCAGGTCTCCATCTCGATG
AGCCGCTTCTCGCCCGCGAGCCAGGCTTCGGCGTCCATCTTGTTGTCGTAGGTCTGCAGCGCGTAGTACC
TCACACCGTCCTGCGGGTTGACGTATGAGGCTTGGATCCTCCCGCTGCGCTGAGTCTTCAGCGATCCCCA
TCCGCGACGTGCCAACTAGGTCTCCTCTCGTCGTGAACAAGGCTACCGGGTTGCAACTCCTGTGCAACTC
TCAGGCTTCAACGCGCTTCTACGACCTGCAATTTCTTTCCACTTAGAGGATGCAGCCGAGAGGGGGTAAA
AACCTATCTTGACCGGCCCATATATGTGGTCGGCAGACACCCATTCTTCCAAACTAGCTACGCGGGTTCG
ATTCCCGTCGCCCGCTCCGCTGGTCAGAGGGTGTTTTCGCCCTCTGGCCATTTTTCTTTCCAGGGGTCTG
CAACTCTTGTGCGACTCTTCTGACCTGGGCATACGCGGTTGCAACGCATCCCTGATCTGGCTACTTTCGA
TGCTGACAAACGAATAGAGCCCCCCGCCTGCGCGAACAGACGAGGGGCATTCACACCAGATTGGAGCTGG
TGCAGTGAAGAGAATAGACCGGGACAAGGTTGCACCGGGAGTTGCAGCGGTCGGAACCCTCGCCGTCGGC
GGGCTGGCGTTCGCCCTGTCGTTCACGGCTCTAGC
