>Addgene plasmid #20315 | pTC-0X1L | addgene partial sequence | sequence record 26085 | 20315 with SV40pA-R
TGCATAAACAAGTTCCGAGTTTGTCAGAAAGCAGACCAAACAGCGGTTGGAATAATAGCGAGAACAGAGA
AATAGCGGCAAAAATAATACCCGTATCACTTTTGCTGATATGGTTGATGTCATGTAGCCAAATCGGGAAA
AACGGGAAGTAGGCTCCCATGATAAAAAAGTAAAAGAAAAAGAATAAACCGAACATCCAAAAGTTTGTGT
TTTTTAAATAGTACATAATGGATTTCCTTACGCGAAATACGGGCAGACATGGCCTGCCCGGTTATTATTA
TTTTTGACACCAGACCAACTGGTAATGGTAGCGACCGGCGCTCAGCTGGAATTCCGCCGATACTGACGGG
CTCCAGGAGTCGTCGCCACCAATCCCCATATGGAAACCGTCGATATTCAGCCATGTGCCTTCTTCCGCGT
GCAGCAGATGGCGATGGCTGGTTTCCATCAGTTGCTGTTGACTGTAGCGGCTGATGTTGAACTGGAAGTC
GCCGCGCCACTGGTGTGGGCCATAATTCAATTCGCGCGTCCCGCAGCGCAGACCGTTTTCGCTCGGGAAG
ACGTACGGGGTATACATGTCTGAC
